>Addgene plasmid #74152 | pBS-TarHom-Tol2-kanaR-cryaa-dsRed | depositor full sequence | sequence record 139151 | pBS-TarHom-Tol2-kanaR-cryaa-dsRed sequence 7259 bps
GGGCCTCTTCGCTATTACGCCAGCTGGCGAAAGGGGGATGTGCTGCAAGGCGATTAAGTTGGGTAACGCC
AGGGTTTTCCCAGTCACGACGTTGTAAAACGACGGCCAGTGAGCGCGCGTAATACGACTCACTATAGGGC
GAATTGGAGCTCGGCGGCCGCCAGGCCTACCCACTAGTCAATTCGGGAGGATCGAAACGGCAGATCGCAA
AAAACAGTACATACAGAAGGAGACATGAACATGAACATCAAAAAAATTGTAAAACAAGCCACAGTTCTGA
CTTTTACGACTGCACTTCTGGCAGGAGGAGCGACTCAAGCCTTCGCGAAAGAAAATAACCAAAAAGCATA
CAAAGAAACGTACGCGTCTCTCATATTACACGCCGCGGTGGCGGCCGCATCTGGCCTTGTTTCAGACACC
AGGGAGTCTCTGCTCACGTTTCCTGCTATTTGCAGCCTCTCTATCAAGACTAATACACCTCTTCCCGCAT
CGGCTGCCTGTGAGAGGCTTTTCAGCACTGCGGGATTGCTTTTCAGCCCCAAAAGAGCTAGGCTTGACAC
TAACAATTTTGAGAATCAGCTTCTACTGAAGTTAAATCTGAGGTTTTACAACTTTGAGTAGCGTGTACTG
GCGTTAGATTGTCTGTCTTATAGTTTGATAATTAAATACAAACAGTTCTAAAGCAGGATAAAACCTTGTA
TGCATTTCATTTAATGTTTTTTGAGATTAAAAGCTTAAACAAGAATCTCTAGTTTTCTTTCTTGCTTTTA
CTTTTACTTCCTTAATACTCAAGTACAATTTTAATGGAGTACTTTTTTACTTTTACTCAAGTAAGATTCT
AGCCAGATACTTTTACTTTTAATTGAGTAAAATTTTCCCTAAGTACTTGTACTTTCACTTGAGTAAAATT
TTTGAGTACTTTTTACACCTCTGTCAAGAACTCCTGGACAAACCTCTGACCTGTGTGGAACAGAGTGGAT
ATGGGTGTCTGAACAGATATTCACGTCTTTTGCAGATCAGAGGGCATTTCTGGTGTTGTGCAATGACCTG
GGTCCAACAGGTAGGCGTACTCGTATCCAAGAGCCTTGTTGGACAGGAGGTAGTCTCCATTCCTATAAAG
AGGAAGGAATGGCACCATGTAGTAGCCGTCATTGTGGCCAATTGGTGCATTGGTACGTGGGTAGATGGAC
CGGGGAGGCTGATGAGTTCTTAGCCAGCGGATCTGATTACCCTGTTATCCCTAGATTTAAATGATATCGG
ATCCTAGTAAGCCACGTTGTGTCTCAAAATCTCTGATGTTACATTGCACAAGATAAAAATATATCATCAT
GAACAATAAAACTGTCTGCTTACATAAACAGTAATACAAGGGGTGTTATGAGCCATATTCAACGGGAAAC
GTCTTGCTCGAGGCCGCGATTAAATTCCAACATGGATGCTGATTTATATGGGTATAAATGGGCTCGCGAT
AATGTCGGGCAATCAGGTGCGACAATCTATCGATTGTATGGGAAGCCCGATGCGCCAGAGTTGTTTCTGA
AACATGGCAAAGGTAGCGTTGCCAATGATGTTACAGATGAGATGGTCAGACTAAACTGGCTGACGGAATT
TATGCCTCTTCCGACCATCAAGCATTTTATCCGTACTCCTGATGATGCATGGTTACTCACCACTGCGATC
CCCGGGAAAACAGCATTCCAGGTATTAGAAGAATATCCTGATTCAGGTGAAAATATTGTTGATGCGCTGG
CAGTGTTCCTGCGCCGGTTGCATTCGATTCCTGTTTGTAATTGTCCTTTTAACAGCGATCGCGTATTTCG
TCTCGCTCAGGCGCAATCACGAATGAATAACGGTTTGGTTGATGCGAGTGATTTTGATGACGAGCGTAAT
GGCTGGCCTGTTGAACAAGTCTGGAAAGAAATGCATAAGCTTTTGCCATTCTCACCGGATTCAGTCGTCA
CTCATGGTGATTTCTCACTTGATAACCTTATTTTTGACGAGGGGGAATTAACAGGTTGTATTGATGTTGG
ACGAGTCGGAATCGCAGACCGATACCAGGATCTTGCCATCCTATGGAACTGCCTCGGTGAGTTTTCTCCT
TCATTACAGAAACGGCTTTTTCAAAAATATGGTATTGATAATCCTGATATGAATAAATTGCAGTTTCATT
TGATGCTCGATGAGTTTTTCTAATCAGAATTGGTTAATTGGTTGTAACACTGGCAGAGCATTACGCTGAC
TTGACGGGACGGCGGCTTTGTTGAATAAATCGAACTCTTGCTGAGTTGAAGGATCGGATCACGCATCTTC
CCGACAACGCAGACCGTTCCGTGGCAAAGCAAAAGTTCAAAATCACCAACTGGTCCACCTACAACAAAGC
TCTCATCAACCGTGGCTCCCTCACTTTCTGGCTGGATGATGGGGCGATTCAGGCCTGGTATGAGTCAGCA
ACACCTTCTTCACGAGGCAGACCTCAGCGGCGGCCGGATCCGATATCGTTTGGCGCGCCAAACTCGCTAC
CTTAGGACCGTTATAGTTAAGATCCGATCTGCTGGGCTTGCTGAAGGTAGGGGGTCAAGAACCAGAGGTG
TAAAGTACTTGAGTAATTTTACTTGATTACTGTACTTAAGTATTATTTTTGGGGATTTTTACTTTACTTG
AGTACAATTAAAAATCAATACTTTTACTTTTACTTAATTACATTTTTTTAGAAAAAAAAGTACTTTTTAC
TCCTTACAATTTTATTTACAGTCAAAAAGTACTTATTTTTTGGAGATCACTTCATTCTATTTTCCCTTGC
TATTACCAAACCAATTGAATTGCGCTGATGCCCAGTTTAATTTAAATGTTATTTATTCTGCCTATGAAAA
TCGTTTTCACATTATATGAAATTGGTCAGACATGTTCATTGGTCCTTTGGAAGTGACGTCATGTCACATC
TATTACCACAATGCACAGCACCTTGACCTGGAAATTAGGGAAATTATAACAGTCAATCAGTGGAAGAAAA
TGGAGGAAGTATGTGATTCATCAGCAGCTGCGAGCAGCACAGTCCAAAATCAGCCACAGGATCAAGAGCA
CCCGTGGCCGTATCTTCGCCCCGGGAGCTTCGAATTCTAATATGGCAATAAACGATCTTCAGAGAAACTT
GCATTGGTAAATAGTTTCAGCCTATGCATATGTAGTTATTCAAACTGTAATGACTATCTTACAGTATTAT
ATGTTTATAATAGTTTGATCCAATAAATCCAGATTTATATGCTTTTCAACATAAAATTGTGAAATGCACA
GAATGTACATATACAATACATTTCCTACAATAATGCTCTCTTTTCTATTAATAGTGTGCATTCAGTGCAG
GATGTTATGTATTTATTTTCTGTAGTGCAAACTTTTTCAAAGAATTTTCCAGTCTAAGCTTTTCAGTCAA
GAAAAAAAAAAGCGATTGATTATCTGTGATATTTAAAAAAATTAGCTCTTAAATCTGGTGAACCAAGTGG
CCACAACACATTAAATACTGACGTTCTACAGCCATGTAGCTTCATCTGGTCTGGTTTGTTTTGGCAGGCA
CTTATTTTCCGGTGATAGTTGGCCACAAGAGTATTGTCTGAGCCATTCAGTGCTAGACTGTCATTCTCAG
GTCAGAGTCCACCCCGCTGATTCTGCTGACAACACTGTTCCCACCATGAGATAATGCCATTCCAGAGAGA
TCCATTTGTAAGCCCCTCTTTCTGCAGCACAGGTATATAACCAGGGGTCTGCCTCCACTAAGGCCGGCAC
ACATCATTTGGGGATCTTTGTACTGTGGATCCACCGGTCGCCACCATGGCCCCCTCCGAGGACGTCATCA
AGGAGTTCATGCGCTTCAAGGTGCGCATGGAGGGCTCCGTGAACGGCCACGAATTCGAGATCGAGGGCGA
GGGCGAGGGCCGCCCCTACGAGGGCACCCAGACCGCCAAGCTGAAGGTGACCAAGGGCGGCCCCCTGCCC
TTCGCCTGGGACATCCTGTCCCCCCAGTTCCAGTACGGCTCCAAGGTGTACGTGAAGCACCCCGCCGAAA
TCCCCGACTACAAGAAGCTGTCCTTCCCCGAGGGCTTCAAGTGGGAGCGCGTGATGAACTTCGAGGACGG
CGGCGTGGTGACCGTGACCCAGGACTCCTCCCTGCAGGACGGCTCCTTCATCTACAAGGTGAAGTTCATC
GGCGTGAACTTCCCCTCCGACGGCCCCGTAATGCAGAAGAAGACTATGGGCTGGGAGGCCTCCACCGAGC
GCCTGTACCCCCGCGACGGCGTGCTGAAGGGCGAGATCCACAAGGCCCTGAAGCTGAAGGACGGCGGCCA
CTACCTGGTGGAGTTCAAGTCCATCTACATGGCCAAGAAGCCCGTGCAGCTGCCCGGCTACTACTACGTG
GACTCCAAGCTGGACATCACCTCCCACAACGAGGACTACACCATCGTGGAGCAGTACGAGCGCGCCGAGG
GCCGCCACCACCTGTTCCTGTAGCGGCCGGCCGCGACTCTAGATCATAATCAGCCATACCATATTTGTAG
AGGTTTTACTTGCTTTAAAAAACCTCCCACACCTCCCCCTGAACCTGAAACATAAAATGAATGCAATTGT
TGTTGTTAACTTGTTTATTGCAGCTTATAATGGTTACAAATAAAGCAATAGCATCACAAATTTCACAAAT
AAAGCATTTTTTTCACTGCATTCTAGTTGTGGTTTGTCCAAACTCATCAATGTATCTTAATCGAGGGGGG
GCCCGGTACCCAATTCGCCCTATAGTGAGTCTCGAGCCAAGTGCCTCAATTCGATCAATCAACGATTAAA
AATATTGAGTCTGCAAAAGGACTTGATGTGTGGGACAGCTGGCCGCTGCAAAACGCTGACGGAACAGTAG
CTGAATACAACGGCTATCACGTTGTGTTTGCTCTTGCGGGAAGCCCGAAAGACGCTGATGACACATCAAT
CTACATGTTTTATCAAAAGGTCGGCGACAACTCAATCGACAGCTGGAAAAACGCGGGCCGTGTCTTTACT
CGAGGGGGGGCCCGGTACCAGCTTTTGTTCCCTTTAGTGAGGGTTAATTGCGCGCTTGGCGTAATCATGG
TCATAGCTGTTTCCTGTGTGAAATTGTTATCCGCTCACAATTCCACACAACATACGAGCCGGAAGCATAA
AGTGTAAAGCCTGGGGTGCCTAATGAGTGAGCTAACTCACATTAATTGCGTTGCGCTCACTGCCCGCTTT
CCAGTCGGGAAACCTGTCGTGCCAGCTGCATTAATGAATCGGCCAACGCGCGGGGAGAGGCGGTTTGCGT
ATTGGGCGCTCTTCCGCTTCCTCGCTCACTGACTCGCTGCGCTCGGTCGTTCGGCTGCGGCGAGCGGTAT
CAGCTCACTCAAAGGCGGTAATACGGTTATCCACAGAATCAGGGGATAACGCAGGAAAGAACATGTGAGC
AAAAGGCCAGCAAAAGGCCAGGAACCGTAAAAAGGCCGCGTTGCTGGCGTTTTTCCATAGGCTCCGCCCC
CCTGACGAGCATCACAAAAATCGACGCTCAAGTCAGAGGTGGCGAAACCCGACAGGACTATAAAGATACC
AGGCGTTTCCCCCTGGAAGCTCCCTCGTGCGCTCTCCTGTTCCGACCCTGCCGCTTACCGGATACCTGTC
CGCCTTTCTCCCTTCGGGAAGCGTGGCGCTTTCTCATAGCTCACGCTGTAGGTATCTCAGTTCGGTGTAG
GTCGTTCGCTCCAAGCTGGGCTGTGTGCACGAACCCCCCGTTCAGCCCGACCGCTGCGCCTTATCCGGTA
ACTATCGTCTTGAGTCCAACCCGGTAAGACACGACTTATCGCCACTGGCAGCAGCCACTGGTAACAGGAT
TAGCAGAGCGAGGTATGTAGGCGGTGCTACAGAGTTCTTGAAGTGGTGGCCTAACTACGGCTACACTAGA
AGGACAGTATTTGGTATCTGCGCTCTGCTGAAGCCAGTTACCTTCGGAAAAAGAGTTGGTAGCTCTTGAT
CCGGCAAACAAACCACCGCTGGTAGCGGTGGTTTTTTTGTTTGCAAGCAGCAGATTACGCGCAGAAAAAA
AGGATCTCAAGAAGATCCTTTGATCTTTTCTACGGGGTCTGACGCTCAGTGGAACGAAAACTCACGTTAA
GGGATTTTGGTCATGAGATTATCAAAAAGGATCTTCACCTAGATCCTTTTAAATTAAAAATGAAGTTTTA
AATCAATCTAAAGTATATATGAGTAAACTTGGTCTGACAGTTACCAATGCTTAATCAGTGAGGCACCTAT
CTCAGCGATCTGTCTATTTCGTTCATCCATAGTTGCCTGACTCCCCGTCGTGTAGATAACTACGATACGG
GAGGGCTTACCATCTGGCCCCAGTGCTGCAATGATACCGCGAGACCCACGCTCACCGGCTCCAGATTTAT
CAGCAATAAACCAGCCAGCCGGAAGGGCCGAGCGCAGAAGTGGTCCTGCAACTTTATCCGCCTCCATCCA
GTCTATTAATTGTTGCCGGGAAGCTAGAGTAAGTAGTTCGCCAGTTAATAGTTTGCGCAACGTTGTTGCC
ATTGCTACAGGCATCGTGGTGTCACGCTCGTCGTTTGGTATGGCTTCATTCAGCTCCGGTTCCCAACGAT
CAAGGCGAGTTACATGATCCCCCATGTTGTGCAAAAAAGCGGTTAGCTCCTTCGGTCCTCCGATCGTTGT
CAGAAGTAAGTTGGCCGCAGTGTTATCACTCATGGTTATGGCAGCACTGCATAATTCTCTTACTGTCATG
CCATCCGTAAGATGCTTTTCTGTGACTGGTGAGTACTCAACCAAGTCATTCTGAGAATAGTGTATGCGGC
GACCGAGTTGCTCTTGCCCGGCGTCAATACGGGATAATACCGCGCCACATAGCAGAACTTTAAAAGTGCT
CATCATTGGAAAACGTTCTTCGGGGCGAAAACTCTCAAGGATCTTACCGCTGTTGAGATCCAGTTCGATG
TAACCCACTCGTGCACCCAACTGATCTTCAGCATCTTTTACTTTCACCAGCGTTTCTGGGTGAGCAAAAA
CAGGAAGGCAAAATGCCGCAAAAAAGGGAATAAGGGCGACACGGAAATGTTGAATACTCATACTCTTCCT
TTTTCAATATTATTGAAGCATTTATCAGGGTTATTGTCTCATGAGCGGATACATATTTGAATGTATTTAG
AAAAATAAACAAATAGGGGTTCCGCGCACATTTCCCCGAAAAGTGCCAC
Features (pLannotate 1.2.2; 20 found; start..end, strand, type, name):
    120..138     +  promoter       T7 promoter: promoter for bacteriophage T7 RNA polymerase
    241..363     +  CDS            sacB (fragment): SACB_BACSU - Experimental evidence at protein level: Swiss-Prot protein existence level 1. From Bacillus subtilis (strain 168).
    932..1219    -  CDS            tyr (fragment): TYRO_ORYLA - Also known as tyro. Experimental evidence at transcript level: Swiss-Prot protein existence level 2. This is a copper-containing oxidase that functions in the formation of pigments such as melanins and other polyphenolic compounds. From Oryzias latipes (Japanese rice fish) (Japanese killifish).
   1378..2193    +  CDS            KanR: aminoglycoside phosphotransferase; aph(3')-Ia; confers resistance to kanamycin in bacteria or G418 (Geneticin®) in eukaryotes
   2334..2489    +  CDS            TRA2_ECOLX (fragment): Protein predicted: Swiss-Prot protein existence level 4. Required for transposition of transposon Tn903. From Escherichia coli.
   3826..4503    +  CDS            DsRed-Express: rapidly maturing tetrameric variant of DsRed fluorescent protein (Bevis and Glick, 2002) mammalian codon-optimized
   4522..4605    +  CDS            large T antigen (fragment): large T antigen from SV40 (simian virus 40)
   4628..4749    +  polyA_signal   SV40 poly(A) signal: SV40 polyadenylation signal
   4751..4770    +  misc_feature   MCS (fragment): pBluescript multiple cloning site
   4798..5037    +  CDS            sacB (fragment): SACB_BACSU - Experimental evidence at protein level: Swiss-Prot protein existence level 1. From Bacillus subtilis (strain 168).
   5039..5059    +  misc_feature   MCS (fragment): pBluescript multiple cloning site
   5071..5089    -  promoter       T3 promoter: promoter for bacteriophage T3 RNA polymerase
   5134..5150    -  protein_bind   lac operator: The lac repressor binds to the lac operator to inhibit transcription in E. coli. This inhibition can be relieved by adding lactose or isopropyl-β-D-thiogalactopyranoside (IPTG). lac repressor encoded by lacI
   5158..5188    -  promoter       lac promoter: promoter for the E. coli lac operon
   5203..5224    -  protein_bind   CAP binding site: CAP binding activates transcription in the presence of cAMP. E. coli catabolite activator protein
   5237..5329    -  CDS            lacI (fragment): lac repressor; lacI; The lac repressor binds to the lac operator to inhibit transcription in E. coli. This inhibition can be relieved by adding lactose or isopropyl-β-D-thiogalactopyranoside (IPTG).
   5512..6100    -  rep_origin     ori: high-copy-number ColE1/pMB1/pBR322/pUC origin of replication
   6271..7131    -  CDS            AmpR: β-lactamase; bla; confers resistance to ampicillin, carbenicillin, and related antibiotics
   7132..7236    -  promoter       AmpR promoter: bla
   7259..112     -  CDS            lacZα (fragment) (across the origin): LacZα fragment of β-galactosidase; lacZ fragment
