[The description below was written by a language model from this plasmid's Addgene catalogue record and pLannotate feature annotations shown in this document.]
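Description:
pBS-TarHom-Tol2-kanaR-cryaa-dsRed is a 7,259 bp pBluescript-based donor plasmid that carries a targeting cassette for modifying bacterial artificial chromosomes built in the pTARBAC2 vector, as part of a plasmid set for BAC transgenesis in zebrafish. It is maintained in E. coli at high copy from the ColE1/pUC-type origin. Selection uses both ampicillin, through the backbone bla gene and its promoter, and kanamycin, through the marker inside the cassette. Residual pBluescript elements flank the insert, including T7 and T3 promoters, lac promoter/operator sequences and lacZα and multiple cloning site fragments.

The cassette is bracketed by two short sacB fragments. These most likely correspond to the "TarHom" homology arms, matching sacB-derived sequence in the pTARBAC2 backbone so that the cassette can be recombined into the BAC vector rather than into the genomic insert, although the record does not state this explicitly. Between the arms, the annotation finds a medaka tyrosinase fragment, which is consistent with Tol2 transposon sequence since Tol2 was isolated from that locus. The Tol2 arms themselves are not annotated as features. Next come a Tn903-type KanR gene (aph(3')-Ia) for selecting recombinant BACs, and a DsRed-Express coding sequence followed by an SV40 polyadenylation signal. The unannotated stretch upstream of DsRed presumably holds the cryaa (alpha-A crystallin) promoter named in the title, which gives lens-specific red fluorescence.

Once the cassette is in the BAC, the Tol2 sequences should allow transposase-mediated integration into the zebrafish genome. Red lenses then provide a simple visual marker for identifying transgenic animals, independent of whatever reporter is placed in the BAC's genomic insert.
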