Addgene plasmid #74152: pBS-TarHom-Tol2-kanaR-cryaa-dsRed
Purpose: BAC targeting cassette for pTARBAC2 with kanaR selection marker and lens-specific transgenesis marker dsRed
Depositing lab: Holger Knaut. Depositing organization: NYU Grossman School of Medicine. Publication: A Plasmid Set for Efficient Bacterial Artificial Chromosome (BAC) Transgenesis in Zebrafish. Fuentes F, Reynolds E, Lewellis SW, Venkiteswaran G, Knaut H. G3 (Bethesda). 2016 Jan 27. pii: g3.115.026344. doi: 10.1534/g3.115.026344. PubMed 26818072.
Backbone
  Vector backbone: pBluescript
Growth in bacteria
  Bacterial resistance: Ampicillin and Kanamycin, 100 & 50 μg/mL
  Growth temperature: 37°C
  Growth strain: DH5alpha
  Copy number: High Copy
Gene/Insert
  Gene/Insert name: Tol2-kanaR-cryaa-dsRed
  Species: Synthetic
Terms and licenses: Academic/Nonprofit Terms; Industry Terms: Not Available to Industry
How to cite: pBS-TarHom-Tol2-kanaR-cryaa-dsRed was a gift from Holger Knaut (Addgene plasmid # 74152 ; http://n2t.net/addgene:74152 ; RRID:Addgene_74152)
