>Addgene plasmid #74152 | pBS-TarHom-Tol2-kanaR-cryaa-dsRed | addgene partial sequence | sequence record 140679 | SV40pA-R 5'-GAAATTTGTGATGCTATTGC-3'
AGTTAACAACAACAATTGCATTCATTTTATGTTTCAGGTTCAGGGGGAGGTGTGGGAGGTTTTTTAAAGC
AAGTAAAACCTCTACAAATATGGTATGGCTGATTATGATCTAGAGTCGCGGCCGGCCGCTACAGGAACAG
GTGGTGGCGGCCCTCGGCGCGCTCGTACTGCTCCACGATGGTGTAGTCCTCGTTGTGGGAGGTGATGTCC
AGCTTGGAGTCCACGTAGTAGTAGCCGGGCAGCTGCACGGGCTTCTTGGCCATGTAGATGGACTTGAACT
CCACCAGGTAGTGGCCGCCGTCCTTCAGCTTCAGGGCCTTGTGGATCTCGCCCTTCAGCACGCCGTCGCG
GGGGTACAGGCGCTCGGTGGAGGCCTCCCAGCCCATAGTCTTCTTCTGCATTACGGGGCCGTCGGAGGGG
AAGTTCACGCCGATGAACTTCACCTTGTAGATGAAGGAGCCGTCCTGCAGGGAGGAGTCCTGGGTCACGG
TCACCACGCCGCCGTCCTCGAAGTTCATCACGCGCTCCCACTTGAAGCCCTCGGGGAAGGACAGCTTCTT
GTAGTCGGGGATTTCGGCGGGGTGCTTCACGTACACCTTGGAGCCGTACTGGAACTGGGGGGACAGGATG
TCCCAGGCGAAGGGCAGGGGGCC
