>Addgene plasmid #74152 | pBS-TarHom-Tol2-kanaR-cryaa-dsRed | addgene partial sequence | sequence record 140680 | KanR2-F 5'-GAACTGCCTCGGTGAGTTTT-3'
TGGTATTGATAATCCTGATATGAATAAATTGCAGTTTCATTTGATGCTCGATGAGTTTTTCTAATCAGAA
TTGGTTAATTGGTTGTAACACTGGCAGAGCATTACGCTGACTTGACGGGACGGCGGCTTTGTTGAATAAA
TCGAACTCTTGCTGAGTTGAAGGATCGGATCACGCATCTTCCCGACAACGCAGACCGTTCCGTGGCAAAG
CAAAAGTTCAAAATCACCAACTGGTCCACCTACAACAAAGCTCTCATCAACCGTGGCTCCCTCACTTTCT
GGCTGGATGATGGGGCGATTCAGGCCTGGTATGAGTCAGCAACACCTTCTTCACGAGGCAGACCTCAGCG
GCGGCCGGATCCGATATCGTTTGGCGCGCCAAACTCGCTACCTTAGGACCGTTATAGTTAAGATCCGATC
TGCTGGGCTTGCTGAAGGTAGGGGGTCAAGAACCAGAGGTGTAAAGTACTTGAGTAATTTTACTTGATTA
CTGTACTTAAGTATTATTTTTGGGGATTTTTACTTTACTTGAGTACAATTAAAAATCAATACTTTTACTT
TTACTTAATTACATTTTTTTAGAAAAAAAAGTACTTTTTACTCCTTACAATTTTATTTACAGTCAAAAAG
TACTTATTTTTTGGAGATCACTTCATTCTATTTTCCCTTGCTATTACCAAACCAATTGAATTGCGCTGAT
GCCCAGTTTAATTTAAATGTTATTTATTCTGCCTATGAAAATCGTTTTCACATTATATGAAATTGGTCAG
ACATGTTCATTGGTCCTTTGGAAGTGACGTCATGTCACATCTATTACCACAATGCACAGCACCTTGACCT
GGAAATTAGGGAAATTATATCAGTCAATCAGTGGAAGAAAATGGAGGAAGTATGTGATTCATCAGCAGCT
GCGAGCAGCACAGTCCAAAATCAGCCACAGGATCAAGAGCACCCGTGGCCGTATCTTC
